Addgene plasmid #123432: TRBV7-3
Purpose: construction of TCR
Depositing lab: Catherine Wu. Depositing organization: Dana-Farber Cancer Institute. Publication: A cloning and expression system to probe T-cell receptor specificity and assess functional avidity to neoantigens. Hu Z, Anandappa AJ, Sun J, Kim J, Leet DE, Bozym DJ, Chen C, Williams L, Shukla SA, Zhang W, Tabbaa D, Steelman S, Olive O, Livak KJ, Kishi H, Muraguchi A, Guleria I, Stevens J, Lane WJ, Burkhardt UE, Fritsch EF, Neuberg D, Ott PA, Keskin DB, Hacohen N, Wu CJ. Blood. 2018 Nov 1;132(18):1911-1921. doi: 10.1182/blood-2018-04-843763. Epub 2018 Aug 27. PubMed 30150207.
Backbone
  Vector backbone: pUC57-kanamycin
  Vector type: Bacterial Expression
Growth in bacteria
  Bacterial resistance: Kanamycin, 50 μg/mL
  Growth temperature: 37°C
  Growth strain: DH5alpha
  Copy number: High Copy
Gene/Insert
  Gene/Insert name: TRBV7-3
  Species: H. sapiens (human)
  Mutation: WT
  Entrez Gene: TRBV7-3 (a.k.a. TCRBV6S1A1N1, TCRBV7S3, TRBV73)
  Cloning method: Unknown
Terms and licenses: Academic/Nonprofit Terms; Industry Terms: Not Available to Industry
Depositor comments: Cloning Method: Golden Gate.
How to cite: TRBV7-3 was a gift from Catherine Wu (Addgene plasmid # 123432 ; http://n2t.net/addgene:123432 ; RRID:Addgene_123432)
