[The description below was written by a language model from this plasmid's Addgene catalogue record and pLannotate feature annotations shown in this document.]
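Description:
TRBV7-3 is a small (about 3.4 kb) bacterial cloning plasmid built on the pUC57-kanamycin backbone that serves as a module for assembling T-cell receptor (TCR) expression constructs. It is propagated in E. coli at high copy from the ColE1/pUC-type origin and selected with kanamycin through the aph(3')-Ia aminoglycoside phosphotransferase gene. The remaining backbone annotations are typical pUC remnants: the lac promoter with its operator and CAP binding site, fragments of lacZα and lacI, a bom fragment and a short rop fragment. Although catalogued as a bacterial expression vector, nothing in the record suggests the insert is meant to be expressed in bacteria. The insert lies in the opposite orientation to the lac promoter, and no eukaryotic promoter is annotated.

The payload is the wild-type human TRBV7-3 gene segment, which encodes a variable (V) region of the TCR beta chain. The automated annotation detects it as a partial match to the database entry, an entry that describes this V segment as a probable non-functional open reading frame. Just downstream, in the same orientation, the feature table also identifies a coding sequence matching the TCR alpha constant region (TRAC). The catalogue fields do not mention this element, and the record does not explain how the two pieces are linked or what sequence lies between them.

The stated purpose is construction of TCRs, and the depositor notes Golden Gate as the cloning method. This implies that the plasmid is one part of a V-segment library whose fragments are released and joined with other TCR components by type IIS restriction assembly, although no such sites are annotated. The associated work concerns cloning and expressing TCRs to test their specificity and functional avidity toward neoantigens.
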