Features (pLannotate 1.2.2; 11 found; start..end, strand, type, name):
    137..236     +  misc_feature   bom (fragment): basis of mobility region from pBR322
    242..399     -  CDS            lacZα (fragment): LacZα fragment of β-galactosidase; lacZ fragment
    453..779     +  CDS            TRBV7-3 (fragment): TVB73_HUMAN - Experimental evidence at protein level: Swiss-Prot protein existence level 1. Probable non-functional open reading frame (ORF) of V region of the variable domain of T cell receptor (TR) beta chain (PubMed:24600447). Non-functional ORF generally cannot participate to the synthesis of a productive T cell receptor (TR) chain due to altered V-(D)-J or switch recombination and/or splicing site (at mRNA level) and/or conserved amino acid change (protein level) (PubMed:9619395). Alpha-beta T cell receptors are antigen specific receptors which are essential to the immune response and are
    842..1249    +  CDS            TRAC: TRAC_HUMAN - Also known as TCRA. Experimental evidence at protein level: Swiss-Prot protein existence level 1. Constant region of T cell receptor (TR) alpha chain (PubMed:24600447). Alpha-beta T cell receptors are antigen specific receptors which are essential to the immune response and are present on the cell surface of T lymphocytes. Recognize peptide-major histocompatibility (MH) (pMH) complexes that are displayed by antigen presenting cells (APC), a prerequisite for efficient T cell adaptive immunity against pathogens (PubMed:25493333). Binding of alpha-beta TR to pMH complex initiates TR-
   1355..1371    -  protein_bind   lac operator: The lac repressor binds to the lac operator to inhibit transcription in E. coli. This inhibition can be relieved by adding lactose or isopropyl-β-D-thiogalactopyranoside (IPTG). lac repressor encoded by lacI
   1379..1409    -  promoter       lac promoter: promoter for the E. coli lac operon
   1424..1445    -  protein_bind   CAP binding site: CAP binding activates transcription in the presence of cAMP. E. coli catabolite activator protein
   1458..1550    -  CDS            lacI (fragment): lac repressor; lacI; The lac repressor binds to the lac operator to inhibit transcription in E. coli. This inhibition can be relieved by adding lactose or isopropyl-β-D-thiogalactopyranoside (IPTG).
   1733..2321    -  rep_origin     ori: high-copy-number ColE1/pMB1/pBR322/pUC origin of replication
   2499..3308    -  CDS            KanR: aminoglycoside phosphotransferase; aph(3')-Ia; confers resistance to kanamycin in bacteria or G418 (Geneticin®) in eukaryotes
   3415..35      +  CDS            rop (fragment) (across the origin): Rop protein, which maintains plasmids at low copy number; rop
>Addgene plasmid #123432 | TRBV7-3 | addgene full sequence | sequence record 244997 | Addgene NGS Result
TCGCGCGTTTCGGTGATGACGGTGAAAACCTCTGACACATGCAGCTCCCGGAGACGGTCACAGCTTGTCT
GTAAGCGGATGCCGGGAGCAGACAAGCCCGTCAGGGCGCGTCAGCGGGTGTTGGCGGGTGTCGGGGCTGG
CTTAACTATGCGGCATCAGAGCAGATTGTACTGAGAGTGCACCATATGCGGTGTGAAATACCGCACAGAT
GCGTAAGGAGAAAATACCGCATCAGGCGCCATTCGCCATTCAGGCTGCGCAACTGTTGGGAAGGGCGATC
GGTGCGGGCCTCTTCGCTATTACGCCAGCTGGCGAAAGGGGGATGTGCTGCAAGGCGATTAAGTTGGGTA
ACGCCAGGGTTTTCCCAGTCACGACGTTGTAAAACGACGGCCAGAGAATTCGAGCTCGGTACCTCGCGAA
TACATCTAGATGGGGATCCACCGGTCGCCACCATGGGCACCAGGCTCCTCTGCTGGGCAGCCCTGTGCCT
CCTGGGGGCAGATCACACAGGTGCTGGAGTCTCCCAGACCCCCAGTAACAAGGTCACAGAGAAGGGAAAA
TATGTAGAGCTCAGGTGTGATCCAATTTCAGGTCATACTGCCCTTTACTGGTACCGACAAAGCCTGGGGC
AGGGCCCAGAGTTTCTAATTTACTTCCAAGGCACGGGTGCGGCAGATGACTCAGGGCTGCCCAACGATCG
GTTCTTTGCAGTCAGGCCTGAGGGATCCGTCTCTACTCTGAAGATCCAGCGCACAGAGCGGGGGGACTCA
GCCGTGTATGAGACCTAAGGTGGTGGTGGTTCTGGTTCTGGTTCTGGTGGTGGTTCTGGTGGTGGTCTCT
TGACCCTGCCGTGTACCAGCTGAGAGACTCTAAATCCAGTGACAAGTCTGTCTGCCTATTCACCGATTTT
GATTCTCAAACAAATGTGTCACAAAGTAAGGATTCTGATGTGTATATCACAGACAAAACTGTGCTAGACA
TGAGGTCTATGGACTTCAAGAGCAACAGTGCTGTGGCCTGGAGCAACAAATCTGACTTTGCATGTGCAAA
CGCCTTCAACAACAGCATTATTCCAGAAGACACCTTCTTCCCCAGCCCAGAAAGTTCCTGTGATGTCAAG
CTGGTCGAGAAAAGCTTTGAAACAGATACGAACCTAAACTTTCAAAACCTGTCAGTGATTGGGTTCCGAA
TCCTCCTCCTGAAAGTGGCCGGGTTTAATCTGCTCATGACGCTGCGGCTGTGGTCCAGCTAAAGCGGCCG
CGTCGACAATCAAATCGGATCCCGGGCCCGTCGACTGCAGAGGCCTGCATGCAAGCTTGGTGTAATCATG
GTCATAGCTGTTTCCTGTGTGAAATTGTTATCCGCTCACAATTCCACACAACATACGAGCCGGAAGCATA
AAGTGTAAAGCCTGGGGTGCCTAATGAGTGAGCTAACTCACATTAATTGCGTTGCGCTCACTGCCCGCTT
TCCAGTCGGGAAACCTGTCGTGCCAGCTGCATTAATGAATCGGCCAACGCGCGGGGAGAGGCGGTTTGCG
TATTGGGCGCTCTTCCGCTTCCTCGCTCACTGACTCGCTGCGCTCGGTCGTTCGGCTGCGGCGAGCGGTA
TCAGCTCACTCAAAGGCGGTAATACGGTTATCCACAGAATCAGGGGATAACGCAGGAAAGAACATGTGAG
CAAAAGGCCAGCAAAAGGCCAGGAACCGTAAAAAGGCCGCGTTGCTGGCGTTTTTCCATAGGCTCCGCCC
CCCTGACGAGCATCACAAAAATCGACGCTCAAGTCAGAGGTGGCGAAACCCGACAGGACTATAAAGATAC
CAGGCGTTTCCCCCTGGAAGCTCCCTCGTGCGCTCTCCTGTTCCGACCCTGCCGCTTACCGGATACCTGT
CCGCCTTTCTCCCTTCGGGAAGCGTGGCGCTTTCTCATAGCTCACGCTGTAGGTATCTCAGTTCGGTGTA
GGTCGTTCGCTCCAAGCTGGGCTGTGTGCACGAACCCCCCGTTCAGCCCGACCGCTGCGCCTTATCCGGT
AACTATCGTCTTGAGTCCAACCCGGTAAGACACGACTTATCGCCACTGGCAGCAGCCACTGGTAACAGGA
TTAGCAGAGCGAGGTATGTAGGCGGTGCTACAGAGTTCTTGAAGTGGTGGCCTAACTACGGCTACACTAG
AAGAACAGTATTTGGTATCTGCGCTCTGCTGAAGCCAGTTACCTTCGGAAAAAGAGTTGGTAGCTCTTGA
TCCGGCAAACAAACCACCGCTGGTAGCGGTGGTTTTTTTGTTTGCAAGCAGCAGATTACGCGCAGAAAAA
AAGGATCTCAAGAAGATCCTTTGATCTTTTCTACGGGGTCTGACGCTCAGTGGAACGAAAACTCACGTTA
AGGGATTTTGGTCATGAGATTATCAAAAAGGATCTTCACCTAGATCCTTTTAAATTAAAAATGAAGTTTT
AAATCAAGCCCAATCTGAATAATGTTACAACCAATTAACCAATTCTGATTAGAAAAACTCATCGAGCATC
AAATGAAACTGCAATTTATTCATATCAGGATTATCAATACCATATTTTTGAAAAAGCCGTTTCTGTAATG
AAGGAGAAAACTCACCGAGGCAGTTCCATAGGATGGCAAGATCCTGGTATCGGTCTGCGATTCCGACTCG
TCCAACATCAATACAACCTATTAATTTCCCCTCGTCAAAAATAAGGTTATCAAGTGAGAAATCACCATGA
GTGACGACTGAATCCGGTGAGAATGGCAAAAGTTTATGCATTTCTTTCCAGACTTGTTCAACAGGCCAGC
CATTACGCTCGTCATCAAAATCACTCGCATCAACCAAACCGTTATTCATTCGTGATTGCGCCTGAGCGAG
ACGAAATACGCGATCGCTGTTAAAAGGACAATTACAAACAGGAATCGAATGCAACCGGCGCAGGAACACT
GCCAGCGCATCAACAATATTTTCACCTGAATCAGGATATTCTTCTAATACCTGGAATGCTGTTTTTCCGG
GGATCGCAGTGGTGAGTAACCATGCATCATCAGGAGTACGGATAAAATGCTTGATGGTCGGAAGAGGCAT
AAATTCCGTCAGCCAGTTTAGTCTGACCATCTCATCTGTAACATCATTGGCAACGCTACCTTTGCCATGT
TTCAGAAACAACTCTGGCGCATCGGGCTTCCCATACAAGCGATAGATTGTCGCACCTGATTGCCCGACAT
TATCGCGAGCCCATTTATACCCATATAAATCAGCATCCATGTTGGAATTTAATCGCGGCCTCGACGTTTC
CCGTTGAATATGGCTCATAACACCCCTTGTATTACTGTTTATGTAAGCAGACAGTTTTATTGTTCATGAT
GATATATTTTTATCTTGTGCAATGTAACATCAGAGATTTTGAGACACGGGCCAGAGCTGCA
